Addgene plasmid #184807: pST39-Ubc13-MMS2
Purpose: Bacterial expression of yeast UEV-E2 complex
Depositing lab: James Hurley. Depositing organization: University of California, Berkeley. Publication: VHS domains of ESCRT-0 cooperate in high-avidity binding to polyubiquitinated cargo. Ren X, Hurley JH. EMBO J. 2010 Mar 17;29(6):1045-54. Epub 2010 Feb 11. 10.1038/emboj.2010.6 PubMed 20150893.
Backbone
  Vector backbone: pST39
  Vector type: Bacterial Expression
Growth in bacteria
  Bacterial resistance: Ampicillin, 100 μg/mL
  Growth temperature: 37°C
  Growth strain: DH5alpha
  Copy number: Low Copy
Gene/Insert
  Gene/Insert name: Ubc13, MMS2
  Species: S. cerevisiae (budding yeast)
  Promoter: T7
  Tag / fusion protein: His6 (N terminal on insert)
  Cloning method: Restriction Enzyme; 5′ cloning site XbaI (unknown if destroyed); 3′ cloning site XhoI (unknown if destroyed)
  Sequencing primers: 3′ T7-term
Terms and licenses: Academic/Nonprofit Terms; Industry Terms: Not Available to Industry
Depositor comments: Ubc13 in cassette 1; 6His-TEVsite-MMS2 in cassette2
How to cite: pST39-Ubc13-MMS2 was a gift from James Hurley (Addgene plasmid # 184807 ; http://n2t.net/addgene:184807 ; RRID:Addgene_184807)
