[The description below was written by a language model from this plasmid's Addgene catalogue record and pLannotate feature annotations shown in this document.]
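Description:
pST39-Ubc13-MMS2 is a bacterial co-expression plasmid built on pST39, a polycistronic T7 expression backbone, and it produces the Saccharomyces cerevisiae Ubc13/Mms2 E2–UEV heterodimer in E. coli. The sequenced plasmid is about 3.7 kb. It replicates from a ColE1/pBR322-type origin that is accompanied by the pBR322 bom region and the rop gene. Rop holds copy number down, which agrees with the catalogue's "low copy" designation even though the generic annotation labels the origin as high-copy. Selection is by ampicillin through the TEM β-lactamase gene (bla) with its own promoter.

The payload is a single transcription unit that runs from one T7 promoter to a T7 terminator and contains two translation cassettes. Each cassette is preceded by its own T7 gene 10 ribosome binding site, so both proteins are translated independently from one mRNA. Cassette 1 encodes untagged Ubc13, the catalytic E2 enzyme. Cassette 2 encodes Mms2, the catalytically inactive ubiquitin E2 variant, fused at its N terminus to a His6 tag followed by a TEV protease cleavage site. The software labels the tag as a partial 8xHis match. With this design the complex can be captured through tagged Mms2, with untagged Ubc13 co-purifying, and the tag can then be removed with TEV protease. The short lacZα, SET1 and mbeC fragment calls are most likely incidental matches to linker or backbone remnants rather than functional parts.

Expression requires a host that supplies T7 RNA polymerase. The Ubc13/Mms2 heterodimer assembles Lys63-linked polyubiquitin chains, and the associated publication concerns ESCRT-0 binding to polyubiquitinated cargo. That points to a role in generating such chains in vitro, but the record itself states only bacterial expression of the complex.
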