Features (pLannotate 1.2.2; 17 found; start..end, strand, type, name):
    100..118     +  promoter       T7 promoter: promoter for bacteriophage T7 RNA polymerase
    150..172     +  RBS            RBS: efficient ribosome binding site from bacteriophage T7 gene 10 (Olins and Rangwala, 1989)
    180..638     +  CDS            UBC13: UBC13_YEAST - Experimental evidence at protein level: Swiss-Prot protein existence level 1. Has a role in the DNA error-free postreplication repair (PRR) pathway. The UBC13/MMS2 heterodimer catalyzes the synthesis of non- canonical poly-ubiquitin chains that are linked through 'Lys-63'. From Saccharomyces cerevisiae (strain ATCC 204508 / S288c) (Baker's yeast).
    642..659     -  CDS            lacZα (fragment): LacZα fragment of β-galactosidase; lacZ fragment
    666..688     +  RBS            RBS: efficient ribosome binding site from bacteriophage T7 gene 10 (Olins and Rangwala, 1989)
    706..725     +  CDS            8xHis (fragment): 8xHis affinity tag
    747..767     +  CDS            TEV site: tobacco etch virus (TEV) protease recognition and cleavage site
    771..1181    +  CDS            MMS2: MMS2_YEAST - Experimental evidence at protein level: Swiss-Prot protein existence level 1. Has a role in the DNA error-free postreplication repair (PRR) pathway. Lacks catalytic activity by itself. The UBC13/MMS2 heterodimer catalyzes the synthesis of non-canonical poly-ubiquitin chains that are linked through 'Lys-63'. From Saccharomyces cerevisiae (strain ATCC 204508 / S288c) (Baker's yeast).
   1198..1247    +  CDS            SET1 (fragment): solubility-enhancement tag derived from T7 phage gene 10B
   1255..1302    +  terminator     T7 terminator: transcription terminator for bacteriophage T7 RNA polymerase
   1369..1460    +  promoter       AmpR promoter: bla
   1461..2318    +  CDS            bla: BLAT_ECOLX - Experimental evidence at protein level: Swiss-Prot protein existence level 1. TEM-type are the most prevalent beta-lactamases in enterobacteria; they hydrolyze the beta-lactam bond in susceptible beta-lactam antibiotics, thus conferring resistance to penicillins and cephalosporins. TEM-3 and TEM-4 are capable of hydrolyzing cefotaxime and ceftazidime. TEM-5 is capable of hydrolyzing ceftazidime. TEM-6 is capable of hydrolyzing ceftazidime and aztreonam. TEM-8/CAZ-2, TEM- 16/CAZ-7 and TEM-24/CAZ-6 are markedly active against ceftazidime. IRT- 4 shows resistance to beta-lactamase in
   2325..2364    +  terminator     fd terminator: central terminator from bacteriophage fd (Otsuka and Kunisawa, 1982)
   2395..2983    +  rep_origin     ori: high-copy-number ColE1/pMB1/pBR322/pUC origin of replication
   3169..3308    -  misc_feature   bom: basis of mobility region from pBR322
   3410..3601    -  CDS            rop: Rop protein, which maintains plasmids at low copy number; rop
   3641..13      +  CDS            mbeC (fragment) (across the origin): MBEC_ECOLX - Experimental evidence at protein level: Swiss-Prot protein existence level 1. Required for efficient mobilization of ColE1 plasmid and is thus essential to promote the specific transfer of the plasmid during conjugation. Probably functions by inducing DNA bending, helping the MbeA relaxase to melt the DNA around the nic site and cleave the phosphodiester bond. Binds specifically double-stranded DNA (dsDNA) containing the ColE1 oriT but does not recognize the inverted repeat (IR). From Escherichia coli.
>Addgene plasmid #184807 | pST39-Ubc13-MMS2 | addgene full sequence | sequence record 365326 | Addgene NGS Result
ATGGATGCGGCGGGACCAGAGAAAAATCACTCAGGGTCAATGCCAGCGCTTCGTTAATACAGATGTAGGT
GTTGGCACCATGCATCGATCCCGCGAAATTAATACGACTCACTATAGGGAGACCACAACGGTTTCCCTCT
AGAAATAATTTTGTTTAACTTTAAGAAGGAGATATACATATGGCATCATTACCCAAGAGAATAATCAAGG
AAACTGAGAAATTAGTAAGTGACCCAGTACCTGGCATTACAGCAGAACCACATGACGACAACTTACGTTA
CTTCCAAGTAACAATCGAAGGCCCAGAACAGTCACCATATGAAGACGGTATTTTCGAATTAGAATTATAT
CTGCCTGACGACTATCCAATGGAAGCACCGAAAGTACGTTTTTTAACCAAGATATATCATCCCAATATTG
ATAGGTTGGGCCGTATATGTCTTGATGTGCTTAAAACTAATTGGTCACCCGCTTTACAGATCAGAACCGT
CCTGCTGTCCATTCAAGCACTGTTGGCTAGCCCTAATCCTAATGATCCGCTAGCTAATGACGTCGCTGAA
GATTGGATAAAGAATGAGCAAGGTGCCAAAGCTAAGGCTCGCGAATGGACGAAATTGTATGCAAAGAAGA
AACCCGAGTGATGTAAAACGACGGCCAGTAATAATTTTGTTTAACTTTAAGAAGGAGATATACATATGTC
GTACTACCATCACCATCACCATCACGATTACGATATCCCAACGACCGAAAACCTGTATTTTCAGGGCGCC
ATGTCAAAAGTACCAAGAAATTTTAGGTTGTTAGAAGAATTAGAAAAGGGTGAAAAAGGGTTTGGTCCAG
AATCATGTAGTTATGGTTTAGCTGATAGCGACGATATTACCATGACCAAATGGAACGGCACTATTTTAGG
GCCCCCTCATAGTAATCATGAAAACAGAATCTATTCCCTTTCTATAGATTGTGGCCCAAACTATCCAGAT
TCTCCCCCAAAGGTCACTTTCATTTCCAAGATAAATCTACCATGCGTCAATCCAACTACGGGGGAGGTCC
AAACTGACTTCCACACCTTACGTGACTGGAAAAGAGCCTACACCATGGAAACTTTATTACTTGATCTTAG
AAAGGAAATGGCAACCCCAGCGAACAAGAAATTGCGTCAACCGAAGGAAGGAGAAACCTTTTAGCTCGAG
AGATCCGGCTGCTAACAAAGCCCGAAAGGAAGCTGAGTTGGCTGCTGCCACCGCTGAGCAATAACTAGCA
TAACCCCTTGGGGCCTCTAAACGGGTCTTGAGGGGTTTTTTGCTGAAAGGAGGAACTATATCCGACTAGT
AGCCCGCCTAATGAGCGGGCTTTTTTTTAATTCCCCTATTTGTTTATTTTTCTAAATACATTCAAATATG
TATCCGCTCATGAGACAATAACCCTGATAAATGCTTCAATAATATTGAAAAAGGAAGAGTATGAGTATTC
AACATTTCCGTGTCGCCCTTATTCCCTTTTTTGCGGCATTTTGCCTTCCTGTTTTTGCTCACCCAGAAAC
GCTCGTGAAAGTAAAAGACGCAGAGGACCAATTGGGGGCACGAGTGGGATACATAGAACTGGACTTGAAT
AGCGGTAAAATCCTTGAGAGTTTTCGCCCTGAAGAGCGTTTTCCAATGATGAGCACTTTCAAAGTTCTGC
TATGTGGAGCAGTATTATCCCGTGTAGATGCGGGGCAAGAGCAACTCGGACGACGAATACACTATTCGCA
GAATGACTTGGTTGAATACTCCCCAGTGACAGAAAAGCACCTTACGGACGGAATGACGGTAAGAGAATTA
TGTAGTGCCGCCATAACGATGAGTGATAACACTGCGGCGAACTTACTTCTGACAACCATCGGTGGACCGA
AGGAATTAACCGCTTTTTTGCACAATATGGGAGACCATGTAACTCGCCTTGACCGTTGGGAACCAGAACT
GAATGAAGCCATACCAAACGACGAGCGAGACACCACAATGCCTGCGGCAATGGCAACAACATTACGCAAA
CTATTAACTGGCGAACTACTTACTCTGGCTTCACGGCAACAATTAATAGACTGGCTTGAAGCGGATAAAG
TTGCAGGACCACTACTGCGTTCGGCACTTCCTGCTGGCTGGTTTATTGCTGATAAATCTGGGGCAGGAGA
GCGTGGTTCACGGGGTATCATTGCCGCACTTGGACCAGATGGTAAGCCTTCCCGTATCGTAGTTATCTAC
ACGACGGGTAGTCAGGCAACTATGGACGAACGAAATAGACAGATTGCTGAAATAGGGGCTTCACTGATTA
AGCATTGGTAAACCGATACAATTAAAGGCTCCTTTTGGAGCCTTTTTTTTTGGACGGACCGGTAGAAAAG
ATCAAAGGATCTTCTTGAGATCCTTTTTTTCTGCGCGTAATCTGCTGCTTGCAAACAAAAAAACCACCGC
TACCAGCGGTGGTTTGTTTGCCGGATCAAGAGCTACCAACTCTTTTTCCGAAGGTAACTGGCTTCAGCAG
AGCGCAGATACCAAATACTGTCCTTCTAGTGTAGCCGTAGTTAGGCCACCACTTCAAGAACTCTGTAGCA
CCGCCTACATACCTCGCTCTGCTAATCCTGTTACCAGTGGCTGCTGCCAGTGGCGATAAGTCGTGTCTTA
CCGGGTTGGACTCAAGACGATAGTTACCGGATAAGGCGCAGCGGTCGGGCTGAACGGGGGGTTCGTGCAC
ACAGCCCAGCTTGGAGCGAACGACCTACACCGAACTGAGATACCTACAGCGTGAGCTATGAGAAAGCGCC
ACGCTTCCCGAAGGGAGAAAGGCGGACAGGTATCCGGTAAGCGGCAGGGTCGGAACAGGAGAGCGCACGA
GGGAGCTTCCAGGGGGAAACGCCTGGTATCTTTATAGTCCTGTCGGGTTTCGCCACCTCTGACTTGAGCG
TCGATTTTTGTGATGCTCGTCAGGGGGGCGGAGCCTATGGAAAAACGCCAGCAACGCGGCCTTTTTACGG
TTCCTGGCCTTTTGCTGGCCTTTTGCTCACATGTTCTTTCCTGCGTTATCCCCTGATTCTGTGGATAACC
GTATTACCGCCTTTGAGTGAGCTGATACCGCTCGCCGCAGCCGAACGACCGAGCGCAGCGAGTCAGTGAG
CGAGGAAGCGGAAGAGCGCCTGATGCGGTATTTTCTCCTTACGCATCTGTGCGGTATTTCACACCGCAAT
GGTGCACTCTCAGTACAATCTGCTCTGATGCCGCATAGTTAAGCCAGTATACACTCCGCTATCGCTACGT
GACTGGGTCATGGCTGCGCCCCGACACCCGCCAACACCCGCTGACGCGCCCTGACGGGCTTGTCTGCTCC
CGGCATCCGCTTACAGACAAGCTGTGACCGTCTCCGGGAGCTGCATGTGTCAGAGGTTTTCACCGTCATC
ACCGAAACGCGCGAGGCAGCTGCGGTAAAGCTCATCAGCGTGGTCGTGAAGCGATTCACAGATGTCTGCC
TGTTCATCCGCGTCCAGCTCGTTGAGTTTCTCCAGAAGCGTTAATGTCTGGCTTCTGATAAAGCGGGCCA
TGTTAAGGGCGGTTTTTTCCTGTTTGGTCACTGATGCCTCCGTGTAAGGGGGATTTCTGTTCATGGGGTA
ATGATACCGATGAAACGAGAGAGGATGCTCACGATACGGGTTACTGATGATGAACATGCCCGGTTACTGG
AACGTTGTGAGGGTAAACAACTGGCGGT
